>Addgene plasmid #156709 | pD649-HAsp-VSIG4-Fc(DAPA)-AviTag-6xHis | addgene full sequence | sequence record 444421 | Addgene NGS Result
TTTCAATATTATTGAAGCATTTATCAGGGTTATTGTCTCATGAGCGGATACATATTTGAATGTATTTAGA
AAAATAAACAAATAGGGGTCAGTGTTACAACCAATTAACCAATTCTGAACATTATCGCGAGCCCATTTAT
ACCTGAATATGGCTCATAACACCCCTTGCTCATGACCAAAATCCCTTAACGTGAGTTACGCGCGCGTCGT
TCCACTGAGCGTCAGACCCCGTAGAAAAGATCAAAGGATCTTCTTGAGATCCTTTTTTTCTGCGCGTAAT
CTGCTGCTTGCAAACAAAAAAACCACCGCTACCAGCGGTGGTTTGTTTGCCGGATCAAGAGCTACCAACT
CTTTTTCCGAAGGTAACTGGCTTCAGCAGAGCGCAGATACCAAATACTGTTCTTCTAGTGTAGCCGTAGT
TAGCCCACCACTTCAAGAACTCTGTAGCACCGCCTACATACCTCGCTCTGCTAATCCTGTTACCAGTGGC
TGCTGCCAGTGGCGATAAGTCGTGTCTTACCGGGTTGGACTCAAGACGATAGTTACCGGATAAGGCGCAG
CGGTCGGGCTGAACGGGGGGTTCGTGCACACAGCCCAGCTTGGAGCGAACGACCTACACCGAACTGAGAT
ACCTACAGCGTGAGCTATGAGAAAGCGCCACGCTTCCCGAAGGGAGAAAGGCGGACAGGTATCCGGTAAG
CGGCAGGGTCGGAACAGGAGAGCGCACGAGGGAGCTTCCAGGGGGAAACGCCTGGTATCTTTATAGTCCT
GTCGGGTTTCGCCACCTCTGACTTGAGCGTCGATTTTTGTGATGCTCGTCAGGGGGGCGGAGCCTATGGA
AAAACGCCAGCAACGCGGCCTTTTTACGGTTCCTGGCCTTTTGCTGGCCTTTTGCTCACATGTTCTTTCC
TGCGTTATCCCCTGATTCTGTGGATAACCGTATTACCGCCTTTGAGTGAGCTGATACCGCTCGCCGCAGC
CGAACGACCGAGCGCAGCGAGTCAGTGAGCGAGGAAGCGGAAGGCGAGAGTAGGGAACTGCCAGGCATCA
AACTAAGCAGAAGGCCCCTGACGGATGGCCTTTTTGCGTTTCTACAAACTCTTTCTGTGTTGTAAAACGA
CGGCCAGTCTTAAGCTCGGGCCCCCTGGGCGGTTCTGATAACGAGTAATCGTTAATCCGCAAATAACGTA
AAAACCCGCTTCGGCGGGTTTTTTTATGGGGGGAGTTTAGGGAAAGAGCATTTGTCAGAATATTTAAGGG
CGCCTGTCACTTTGCTTGATATATGAGAATTATTTAACCTTATAAATGAGAAAAAAGCAACGCACTTTAA
ATAAGATACGTTGCTTTTTCGATTGATGAACACCTATAATTAAACTATTCATCTATTATTTATGATTTTT
TGTATATACAATATTTCTAGTTTGTTAAAGAGAATTAAGAAAATAAATCTCGAAAATAATAAAGGGAAAA
TCAGTTTTTGATATCAAAATTATACATGTCAACGATAATACAAAATATAATACAAACTATAAGATGTTAT
CAGTATTTATTATCATTTAGAATAAATTTTGTGTCGCCCTTAATTGTGAGCGGATAACAATTACGAGCTT
CATGCACAGTGGCGTTGACTCAATATTGGCCATTAGCCATATTATTCATTGGTTATATAGCATAAATCAA
TATTGGCTATTGGCCATTGCATACGTTGTATCTATATCATAATATGTACATTTATATTGGCTCATGTCCA
ATATGACCGCCATGTTGGCATTGATTATTGACTAGTTATTAATAGTAATCAATTACGGGGTCATTAGTTC
ATAGCCCATATATGGAGTTCCGCGTTACATAACTTACGGTAAATGGCCCGCCTGGCTGACCGCCCAACGA
CCCCCGCCCATTGACGTCAATAATGACGTATGTTCCCATAGTAACGCCAATAGGGACTTTCCATTGACGT
CAATGGGTGGAGTATTTACGGTAAACTGCCCACTTGGCAGTACATCAAGTGTATCATATGCCAAGTACGC
CCCCTATTGACGTCAATGACGGTAAATGGCCCGCCTGGCATTATGCCCAGTACATGACCTTATGGGACTT
TCCTACTTGGCAGTACATCTACGTATTAGTCATCGCTATTACCATGGTGATGCGGTTTTGGCAGTACATC
AATGGGCGTGGATAGCGGTTTGACTCACGGGGATTTCCAAGTCTCCACCCCATTGACGTCAATGGGAGTT
TGTTTTGGCACCAAAATCAACGGGACTTTCCAAAATGTCGTAACAACTCCGCCCCATTGACGCAAATGGG
CGGTAGGCGTGTACGGTGGGAGGTCTATATAAGCAGAGCTCGTTTAGTGAACCGTCAGATCGCCTGGAGA
CGCCATCCACGCTGTTTTGACCTCCATAGAAGACACCGGGACCGATCCAGCCTCCGCGGCCGGGAACGGT
GCATTGGAACGCGGATTCCCCGTGCCAAGAGTGACGTAAGTACCGCCTATAGAGTCTATAGGCCCACCCC
CTTGGCTTCGTTAGAACGCGGCTACAATTAATACATAACCTTATGTATCATACACATACGATTTAGGTGA
CACTATAGAATAACATCCACTTTGCCTTTCTCTCCACAGGTGTCCACTCCCAGGTCCAACTGCACCTCGG
TTCTATCGAAAACGCGCCTGCTAGCGCCACCATGAAGACCATCATTGCCCTGAGCTACATCTTCTGCCTG
GTGTTCGCTGCGGCCGCCAGACCTATTCTGGAAGTGCCTGAATCTGTGACAGGCCCCTGGAAAGGGGATG
TGAACCTGCCTTGTACCTACGATCCTCTGCAGGGCTACACCCAGGTGCTGGTTAAGTGGCTGGTTCAGAG
GGGCAGCGACCCTGTGACCATCTTCCTGAGAGATAGCAGCGGCGATCACATCCAGCAGGCCAAGTATCAG
GGCAGACTGCACGTGTCACACAAGGTGCCAGGGGATGTCTCTCTGCAGCTGAGCACCCTGGAAATGGACG
ACAGATCCCACTACACCTGTGAAGTGACCTGGCAGACCCCTGACGGAAATCAGGTCGTGCGGGATAAGAT
CACCGAGCTGAGAGTGCAGAAGCTGAGCGTCAGCAAGCCTACCGTGACAACAGGCAGCGGCTACGGCTTT
ACAGTGCCCCAGGGAATGAGAATCAGCCTGCAGTGTCAGGCCAGAGGCAGCCCTCCTATCAGCTACATCT
GGTACAAGCAGCAGACCAACAATCAAGAGCCCATCAAGGTGGCCACACTGAGCACACTGCTGTTCAAACC
TGCCGTGATTGCCGACAGCGGCAGCTACTTCTGTACAGCCAAAGGCCAAGTGGGCAGCGAGCAGCACAGC
GACATCGTGAAGTTCGTGGTCAAGGACAGCAGCAAGCTGCTCAAGACCAAGACAGAGGCCCCTACCACCA
TGACATACCCTCTGAAGGCCACCAGCACCGTGAAGCAGAGCTGGGATTGGACCACCGACATGGATGGCTA
CCTGGGCGAAACATCTGCCGGACCTGGAAAGTCTCTGCCTGGCGCGCCGGGCGGCGACAAGACCCACACC
TGCCCCCCCTGCCCAGCTCCAGAACTGCTGGGAGGGCCTTCCGTGTTCCTGTTCCCCCCCAAGCCCAAGG
ACACCCTGATGATCAGCAGGACCCCCGAGGTGACCTGCGTGGTGGTGGCCGTGTCCCACGAGGACCCAGA
GGTGAAGTTCAACTGGTACGTGGACGGCGTGGAGGTGCACAACGCCAAGACCAAGCCCAGAGAGGAGCAG
TACAACAGCACCTACAGGGTGGTGTCCGTGCTGACCGTGCTGCACCAGGACTGGCTGAACGGCAAAGAAT
ACAAGTGCAAAGTCTCCAACAAGGCCCTGGCTGCCCCAATCGAAAAGACAATCAGCAAGGCCAAGGGCCA
GCCACGGGAGCCCCAGGTGTACACCCTGCCCCCCAGCCGGGAGGAGATGACCAAGAACCAGGTGTCCCTG
ACCTGTCTGGTGAAGGGCTTCTACCCCAGCGATATCGCCGTGGAGTGGGAGAGCAACGGCCAGCCCGAGA
ACAACTACAAGACCACCCCCCCAGTGCTGGACAGCGACGGCAGCTTCTTCCTGTACAGCAAGCTGACCGT
GGACAAGTCCAGGTGGCAGCAGGGCAACGTGTTCAGCTGCAGCGTGATGCACGAGGCCCTGCACAACCAC
TACACCCAGAAGTCCCTGAGCCTGAGCCCCGGCGGCAGCGGTCTTAATGATATTTTCGAGGCTCAGAAGA
TTGAGTGGCATGAACACCACCACCATCACCACTAAGGCCGGCCTGTAGTCACTGGCACAACGCGTTACCC
GGTAAGCCAATCGGGTATACACGGTCGTCATACTGCAGACAGGGTTCTTCTACTTTGCAAGATAGTCTTG
AGTAGTAAAATAAATAGATAGAGAAAATCAGCCTCGACTGTGCCTTCTAGTTGCCAGCCATCTGTTGTTT
GCCCCTCCCCCGTGCCTTCCTTGACCCTGGAAGGTGCCACTCCCACTGTCCTTTCCTAATAAAATGAGGA
AATTGCATCACAACACTCAACCCTATCTCGGTCTATTCTTTTGATTTATAAGGGATTTTGCCGATTTCGG
CCTATTGGTTAAAAAATGAGCTGATTTAACAAAAATTTAACGCGAATTAATTCTGTGGAATGTGTGTCAG
TTAGGGTGTGGAAAGTCCCCAGGCTCCCCAGCAGGCAGAAGTATGCAAAGCATGCATCTCAATTAGTCAG
CAACCAGGTGTGGAAAGTCCCCAGGCTCCCCAGCAGGCAGAAGTATGCAAAGCATGCATCTCAATTAGTC
AGCAACCATAGTCCCGCCCCTAACTCCGCCCATCCCGCCCCTAACTCCGCCCAGTTCCGCCCATTCTCCG
CCCCATGGCTGACTAATTTTTTTTATTTATGCAGAGGCCGAGGCCGCCTCTGCCTCTGAGCTATTCCAGA
AGTAGTGAGGAGGCTTTTTTGGAGGCCTAGGCTTTTGCAAAAAGCTCCCGGGAGCTTGTATATCCATTTT
CGGATCTGATCAGCACGTGTTGACAATTAATCATCGGCATAGTATATCGGCATAGTATAATACGACAAGG
TGAGGAACTAAACCATGACCGAGTACAAGCCCACGGTGCGCCTCGCCACCCGCGACGACGTCCCCAGGGC
CGTACGCACCCTCGCCGCCGCGTTCGCCGACTACCCCGCCACGCGCCACACCGTCGATCCGGACCGCCAC
ATCGAGCGGGTCACCGAGCTGCAAGAACTCTTCCTCACGCGCGTCGGGCTCGACATCGGCAAGGTGTGGG
TCGCGGACGACGGCGCCGCGGTGGCGGTCTGGACCACGCCGGAGAGCGTCGAAGCGGGGGCGGTGTTCGC
CGAGATCGGCCCGCGCATGGCCGAGTTGAGCGGTTCCCGGCTGGCCGCGCAGCAACAGATGGAAGGCCTC
CTGGCGCCGCACCGGCCCAAGGAGCCCGCGTGGTTCCTGGCCACCGTCGGCGTCTCGCCCGACCACCAGG
GCAAGGGTCTGGGCAGCGCCGTCGTGCTCCCCGGAGTGGAGGCGGCCGAGCGCGCCGGGGTGCCCGCCTT
CCTGGAGACATCCGCGCCCCGCAACCTCCCCTTCTACGAGCGGCTCGGCTTCACCGTCACCGCCGACGTC
GAGGTGCCCGAAGGACCGCGCACCTGGTGCATGACCCGCAAGCCCGGTGCCTGACACGTGCTACGAGATT
TCGATTCCACCGCCGCCTTCTATGAAAGGTTGGGCTTCGGAATCGTTTTCCGGGACGCCGGCTGGATGAT
CCTCCAGCGCGGGGATCTCATGCTGGAGTTCTTCGCCCACCCCAACTTGTTTATTGCAGCTTATAATGGT
TACAAATAAAGCAATAGCATCACAAATTTCACAAATAAAGCATTTTTTTCACTGCATTCTAGTTGTGGTT
TGTCCAAACTCATCAATGTATCTTATCATGTCTGTATACCGTCGACCTCTAGCTAGAGCTTGGCGTAATC
ATGGTCATTACCAATGCTTAATCAGTGAGGCACCTATCTCAGCGATCTGTCTATTTCGTTCATCCATAGT
TGCCTGACTCCCCGTCGTGTAGATAACTACGATACGGGAGGGCTTACCATCTGGCCCCAGCGCTGCGATG
ATACCGCGAGAACCACGCTCACCGGCTCCGGATTTATCAGCAATAAACCAGCCAGCCGGAAGGGCCGAGC
GCAGAAGTGGTCCTGCAACTTTATCCGCCTCCATCCAGTCTATTAATTGTTGCCGGGAAGCTAGAGTAAG
TAGTTCGCCAGTTAATAGTTTGCGCAACGTTGTTGCCATCGCTACAGGCATCGTGGTGTCACGCTCGTCG
TTTGGTATGGCTTCATTCAGCTCCGGTTCCCAACGATCAAGGCGAGTTACATGATCCCCCATGTTGTGCA
AAAAAGCGGTTAGCTCCTTCGGTCCTCCGATCGTTGTCAGAAGTAAGTTGGCCGCAGTGTTATCACTCAT
GGTTATGGCAGCACTGCATAATTCTCTTACTGTCATGCCATCCGTAAGATGCTTTTCTGTGACTGGTGAG
TACTCAACCAAGTCATTCTGAGAATAGTGTATGCGGCGACCGAGTTGCTCTTGCCCGGCGTCAATACGGG
ATAATACCGCGCCACATAGCAGAACTTTAAAAGTGCTCATCATTGGAAAACGTTCTTCGGGGCGAAAACT
CTCAAGGATCTTACCGCTGTTGAGATCCAGTTCGATGTAACCCACTCGTGCACCCAACTGATCTTCAGCA
TCTTTTACTTTCACCAGCGTTTCTGGGTGAGCAAAAACAGGAAGGCAAAATGCCGCAAAAAAGGGAATAA
GGGCGACACGGAAATGTTGAATACTCATATTCTTCCTT
Features (pLannotate 1.2.2; 21 found; start..end, strand, type, name):
    119..143     -  CDS            KanR (fragment): aminoglycoside phosphotransferase; aph(3')-Ia; confers resistance to kanamycin
    254..842     +  rep_origin     ori: high-copy-number ColE1/pMB1/pBR322/pUC origin of replication
   1067..1084    +  terminator     rrnB T2 terminator (fragment): transcription terminator T2 from the E. coli rrnB gene
   1109..1128    -  CDS            lacZα (fragment): LacZα fragment of β-galactosidase; lacZ fragment
   1584..1600    +  protein_bind   lac operator: The lac repressor binds to the lac operator to inhibit transcription in E. coli. This inhibition can be relieved by adding lactose or isopropyl-β-D-thiogalactopyranoside (IPTG). lac repressor encoded by lacI
   1843..2146    +  enhancer       CMV enhancer: human cytomegalovirus immediate early enhancer
   2147..2350    +  promoter       CMV promoter: human cytomegalovirus (CMV) immediate early promoter
   2486..2529    +  intron         CMV intron (fragment): modified intron A from human cytomegalovirus
   2581..2599    +  promoter       SP6 promoter: promoter for bacteriophage SP6 RNA polymerase
   2603..2640    +  CDS            IgH signal sequence (fragment): signal sequence from the mouse immunoglobulin heavy chain variable region
   2749..3540    +  CDS            VSIG4 (fragment): VSIG4_HUMAN - Also known as CRIg, Z39IG. Experimental evidence at protein level: Swiss-Prot protein existence level 1. Phagocytic receptor, strong negative regulator of T-cell proliferation and IL2 production. Potent inhibitor of the alternative complement pathway convertases. From Homo sapiens (Human).
   3556..4233    +  CDS            IGHG1 (fragment): IGHG1_HUMAN - Experimental evidence at protein level: Swiss-Prot protein existence level 1. Constant region of immunoglobulin heavy chains. Immunoglobulins, also known as antibodies, are membrane-bound or secreted glycoproteins produced by B lymphocytes. In the recognition phase of humoral immunity, the membrane-bound immunoglobulins serve as receptors which, upon binding of a specific antigen, trigger the clonal expansion and differentiation of B lymphocytes into immunoglobulins- secreting plasma cells. Secreted immunoglobulins mediate the effector phase of humoral immunity, which results in
   4448..4559    +  polyA_signal   bGH poly(A) signal: bovine growth hormone polyadenylation signal
   4560..4668    +  rep_origin     f1 ori (fragment): f1 bacteriophage origin of replication; arrow indicates direction of (+) strand synthesis
   4682..5011    +  promoter       SV40 promoter: SV40 enhancer and early promoter
   5059..5106    +  promoter       EM7 promoter: synthetic bacterial promoter&nbsp
   5125..5724    +  CDS            PuroR (fragment): puromycin N-acetyltransferase; pac from Streptomyces; confers resistance to puromycin
   5734..5859    +  CDS            ble (fragment): BLE_KLEPN - Experimental evidence at protein level: Swiss-Prot protein existence level 1. Binding protein with a strong affinity to the bleomycin family of antibiotics. Binds to CL990; an antimitotic-antibiotic compound. From Klebsiella pneumoniae.
   5854..5975    +  polyA_signal   SV40 poly(A) signal: SV40 polyadenylation signal
   6028..6888    -  CDS            AmpR: β-lactamase; bla; confers resistance to ampicillin, carbenicillin, and related antibiotics
   6891..89      -  promoter       AmpR promoter (fragment) (across the origin): bla
