[The description below was written by a language model from this plasmid's Addgene catalogue record and pLannotate feature annotations shown in this document.]
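Description:
pD649-HAsp-VSIG4-Fc(DAPA)-AviTag-6xHis is a mammalian expression plasmid built on the pD649 backbone for producing the extracellular domain of human VSIG4 (also known as CRIg or Z39IG) as a secreted Fc fusion protein. It is propagated in E. coli as a high-copy plasmid using a ColE1/pUC-type origin and ampicillin selection through the β-lactamase gene. A separate cassette in which the SV40 early promoter and the bacterial EM7 promoter precede a puromycin N-acetyltransferase coding sequence and an SV40 polyadenylation signal could allow puromycin selection in mammalian cells, although the record does not describe that use. Short annotated fragments of KanR, lacZα, ble and the f1 origin appear to be non-functional backbone remnants.

Expression is driven by the CMV immediate-early enhancer and promoter, followed by a portion of CMV intron A and an SP6 promoter, which also serves as a sequencing primer site. The open reading frame begins with a secretion signal: the plasmid name indicates an HA signal peptide, while the automated annotation matched a fragment of a mouse immunoglobulin heavy-chain signal sequence in this region. The 792 bp VSIG4 ectodomain sits between preserved NotI and AscI sites and is fused at its C terminus to a human IgG1 Fc region, ending at a bGH polyadenylation signal. The Fc carries the D265A and P329A (DAPA) substitutions, which are generally used to reduce Fc effector functions. The AviTag, a site for enzymatic biotinylation, and the 6xHis tag for metal-affinity purification are listed in the catalogue but not individually annotated. The construct belongs to a collection made for mapping interactions among human immunoglobulin-superfamily cell-surface proteins. The depositor notes that some plasmids in the set may carry an IS4-like transposase insertion upstream of the CMV promoter; none is annotated here.
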