Addgene plasmid #156709: pD649-HAsp-VSIG4-Fc(DAPA)-AviTag-6xHis
Purpose: Mammalian expression of cell-surface protein extracellular domain fused to Fc(DAPA)-Avi-6xHis. Protein is secreted from cells.
Depositing lab: Chris Garcia. Depositing organization: Stanford University. Publication: A Human IgSF Cell-Surface Interactome Reveals a Complex Network of Protein-Protein Interactions. Wojtowicz WM, Vielmetter J, Fernandes RA, Siepe DH, Eastman CL, Chisholm GB, Cox S, Klock H, Anderson PW, Rue SM, Miller JJ, Glaser SM, Bragstad ML, Vance J, Lam AW, Lesley SA, Zinn K, Garcia KC. Cell. 2020 Aug 20;182(4):1027-1043.e17. doi: 10.1016/j.cell.2020.07.025. PubMed 32822567.
Backbone
  Vector backbone: pD649
  Backbone size w/o insert (bp): 6106
  Vector type: Mammalian Expression
Growth in bacteria
  Bacterial resistance: Ampicillin, 100 μg/mL
  Growth temperature: 37°C
  Growth strain: DH5alpha
  Copy number: High Copy
Gene/Insert
  Gene/Insert name: VSIG4
  Species: H. sapiens (human)
  Insert size (bp): 792
  Mutation: Fc region of human IgG contains D265A and P329A mutations (DAPA)
  Entrez Gene: VSIG4 (a.k.a. CRIg, Z39IG)
  Promoter: CMV/SP6
  Tag / fusion protein: Fc(DAPA)-AviTag-6xHis (C terminal on backbone)
  Cloning method: Restriction Enzyme; 5′ cloning site GCGGCCGC (not destroyed); 3′ cloning site GGCGCGCC (not destroyed)
  Sequencing primers: 5′ ATTTAGGTGACACTATAG; 3′ CACGTACCAGTTGAACTTCACC
Resource information
  A portion of this plasmid was derived from a plasmid made by: synthesis by ThermoFisher
Terms and licenses: Academic/Nonprofit Terms; Industry Terms: Not Available to Industry
Depositor comments: Some plasmids in this collection may have an IS4-like element ISVsa5 family transposase upstream of the CMV promoter.
How to cite: pD649-HAsp-VSIG4-Fc(DAPA)-AviTag-6xHis was a gift from Chris Garcia (Addgene plasmid # 156709 ; http://n2t.net/addgene:156709 ; RRID:Addgene_156709)
