>Addgene plasmid #156709 | pD649-HAsp-VSIG4-Fc(DAPA)-AviTag-6xHis | depositor partial sequence | sequence record 302528 | insert (extracellular domain)
AGACCTATTCTGGAAGTGCCTGAATCTGTGACAGGCCCCTGGAAAGGGGATGTGAACCTGCCTTGTACCT
ACGATCCTCTGCAGGGCTACACCCAGGTGCTGGTTAAGTGGCTGGTTCAGAGGGGCAGCGACCCTGTGAC
CATCTTCCTGAGAGATAGCAGCGGCGATCACATCCAGCAGGCCAAGTATCAGGGCAGACTGCACGTGTCA
CACAAGGTGCCAGGGGATGTCTCTCTGCAGCTGAGCACCCTGGAAATGGACGACAGATCCCACTACACCT
GTGAAGTGACCTGGCAGACCCCTGACGGAAATCAGGTCGTGCGGGATAAGATCACCGAGCTGAGAGTGCA
GAAGCTGAGCGTCAGCAAGCCTACCGTGACAACAGGCAGCGGCTACGGCTTTACAGTGCCCCAGGGAATG
AGAATCAGCCTGCAGTGTCAGGCCAGAGGCAGCCCTCCTATCAGCTACATCTGGTACAAGCAGCAGACCA
ACAATCAAGAGCCCATCAAGGTGGCCACACTGAGCACACTGCTGTTCAAACCTGCCGTGATTGCCGACAG
CGGCAGCTACTTCTGTACAGCCAAAGGCCAAGTGGGCAGCGAGCAGCACAGCGACATCGTGAAGTTCGTG
GTCAAGGACAGCAGCAAGCTGCTCAAGACCAAGACAGAGGCCCCTACCACCATGACATACCCTCTGAAGG
CCACCAGCACCGTGAAGCAGAGCTGGGATTGGACCACCGACATGGATGGCTACCTGGGCGAAACATCTGC
CGGACCTGGAAAGTCTCTGCCT
